>Addgene plasmid #54961 | mApple-Vinculin-23 | depositor partial sequence | sequence record 85349 | insert sequence
TCCGCTAGCGCTACCGGTCGCCACCATGGTGAGCAAGGGCGAGGAGAATAACATGGCCATCATCAAGGAG
TTCATGCGCTTCAAGGTGCACATGGAGGGCTCCGTGAACGGCCACGAGTTCGAGATCGAGGGCGAGGGCG
AGGGCCGCCCCTACGAGGCCTTTCAGACCGCTAAGCTGAAGGTGACCAAGGGTGGCCCCCTGCCCTTCGC
CTGGGACATCCTGTCCCCTCAGTTCATGTACGGCTCCAAGGTCTACATTAAGCACCCAGCCGACATCCCC
GACTACTTCAAGCTGTCCTTCCCCGAGGGCTTCAGGTGGGAGCGCGTGATGAACTTCGAGGACGGCGGCA
TTATTCACGTTAACCAGGACTCCTCCCTGCAGGACGGCGTGTTCATCTACAAGGTGAAGCTGCGCGGCAC
CAACTTCCCCTCCGACGGCCCCGTAATGCAGAAGAAGACCATGGGCTGGGAGGCCTCCGAGGAGCGGATG
TACCCCGAGGACGGCGCCCTGAAGAGCGAGATCAAGAAGAGGCTGAAGCTGAAGGACGGCGGCCACTACG
CCGCCGAGGTCAAGACCACCTACAAGGCCAAGAAGCCCGTGCAGCTGCCCGGCGCCTACATCGTCGACAT
CAAGTTGGACATCGTGTCCCACAACGAGGACTACACCATCGTGGAACAGTACGAACGCGCCGAGGGCCGC
CACTCCACCGGCGGCATGGACGAGCTGTACAAGTCCGGACTCAGATCTCGAGCTCAAGCTTCGAATTCGG
GAAACTCGAGAACAAAGCTTGAAAACGGCCGCATGCCAGTGTTTCATACGCGCACGATCGAGAGCATCCT
GGAGCCGGTGGCACAGCAGATCTCCCACCTGGTGATAATGCACGAGGAGGGCGAGGTGGACGGCAAAGCC
ATTCCTGACCTCACCGCGCCCGTGGCCGCCGTGCAGGCGGCCGTCAGCAACCTCGTCCGGGTTGGAAAAG
AGACTGTTCAAACCACTGAGGATCAGATTTTGAAGAGAGATATGCCACCAGCATTTATTAAGGTTGAGAA
TGCTTGCACCAAGCTTGTCCAGGCAGCTCAGATGCTTCAGTCAGACCCTTACTCAGTGCCTGCTCGAGAT
TATCTAATTGATGGGTCAAGGGGCATCCTCTCTGGAACATCAGACCTGCTCCTTACCTTCGATGAGGCTG
AGGTCCGTAAAATTATTAGAGTTTGCAAAGGAATTTTGGAATATCTTACAGTGGCAGAGGTGGTGGAGAC
TATGGAAGATTTGGTCACTTACACAAAGAATCTTGGGCCAGGAATGACTAAGATGGCCAAGATGATTGAC
GAGAGACAGCAGGAGCTCACTCACCAGGAGCACCGAGTGATGTTGGTGAACTCGATGAACACCGTGAAAG
AGTTGCTGCCAGTTCTCATTTCAGCTATGAAGATTTTTGTAACAACTAAAAACTCAAAAAACCAAGGCAT
AGAGGAAGCTTTAAAAAATCGCAATTTTACTGTAGAAAAAATGAGTGCTGAAATTAATGAGATAATTCGT
GTGTTACAACTCACCTCTTGGGATGAAGATGCCTGGGCCAGCAAGGACACTGAAGCCATGAAGAGAGCAT
TGGCCTCCATAGACTCCAAACTGAACCAGGCCAAAGGTTGGCTCCGTGACCCTAGTGCCTCCCCAGGGGA
TGCTGGTGAGCAGGCCATCAGACAGATCTTAGATGAAGCTGGAAAAGTTGGTGAACTCTGTGCAGGCAAA
GAACGCAGGGAGATTCTGGGAACTTGCAAAATGCTAGGGCAGATGACTGATCAAGTGGCTGACCTCCGTG
CCAGAGGACAAGGATCCTCACCGGTGGCCATGCAGAAAGCTCAGCAGGTATCTCAGGGTCTGGATGTGCT
CACAGCAAAAGTGGAAAATGCAGCTCGCAAGCTGGAAGCCATGACCAACTCAAAGCAGAGCATTGCAAAG
AAGATCGATGCTGCTCAGAACTGGCTTGCAGATCCAAATGGTGGACCGGAAGGAGAAGAGCAGATTCGAG
GTGCTTTGGCTGAAGCTCGGAAAATAGCAGAATTATGTGATGATCCTAAAGAAAGAGATGACATTCTACG
TTCCCTTGGGGAAATATCTGCTCTGACTTCTAAATTAGCAGATCTACGAAGACAGGGGAAAGGAGATTCT
CCAGAGGCTCGAGCCTTGGCCAAACAGGTGGCCACGGCCCTGCAGAACCTGCAGACCAAAACCAACCGGG
CTGTGGCCAACAGCAGACCGGCCAAAGCAGCTGTACACCTTGAGGGCAAGATTGAGCAAGCACAGCGGTG
GATTGATAATCCCACAGTGGATGACCGTGGAGTCGGTCAGGCTGCCATCCGGGGGCTTGTGGCCGAAGGG
CATCGTCTGGCTAATGTTATGATGGGGCCTTATCGGCAAGATCTTCTCGCCAAGTGTGACCGAGTGGACC
AGCTGACAGCCCAGCTGGCTGACCTGGCTGCCAGAGGGGAAGGGGAGAGTCCTCAGGCACGAGCACTTGC
ATCTCAGCTCCAAGACTCCTTAAAGGATCTAAAAGCTCGGATGCAGGAGGCCATGACTCAGGAAGTGTCA
GATGTTTTCAGCGATACCACAACTCCCATCAAGCTGTTGGCAGTGGCAGCCACGGCGCCTCCTGATGCGC
CTAACAGGGAAGAGGTATTTGATGAGAGGGCAGCTAACTTTGAAAACCATTCAGGAAAGCTTGGTGCTAC
GGCCGAGAAGGCGGCTGCGGTTGGTACTGCTAATAAATCAACAGTGGAAGGCATTCAGGCCTCAGTGAAG
ACGGCCCGAGAACTCACACCCCAGGTGGTCTCGGCTGCTCGTATCTTACTTAGGAACCCTGGAAATCAAG
CTGCTTATGAACATTTTGAGACCATGAAGAACCAGTGGATCGATAATGTTGAAAAAATGACAGGGCTGGT
GGACGAAGCCATTGATACCAAATCTCTGTTGGATGCTTCAGAAGAAGCAATTAAAAAAGACCTGGACAAG
TGCAAGGTAGCTATGGCCAACATTCAGCCTCAGATGCTGGTTGCTGGGGCAACCAGTATTGCTCGTCGGG
CCAACCGGATCCTGCTGGTGGCTAAGAGGGAGGTGGAGAATTCCGAGGATCCCAAGTTCCGTGAGGCTGT
GAAAGCTGCCTCTGATGAATTGAGCAAAACCATCTCCCCGATGGTGATGGATGCAAAAGCTGTGGCTGGA
AACATTTCCGACCCTGGACTGCAAAAGAGCTTCCTGGACTCAGGATATCGGATCCTGGGAGCTGTGGCCA
AGGTCAGAGAAGCCTTCCAACCTCAGGAGCCTGACTTCCCGCCGCCTCCACCAGACCTTGAACAACTCCG
ACTAACAGATGAGCTTGCTCCTCCCAAACCACCTCTGCCTGAAGGTGAGGTCCCTCCACCTAGGCCTCCA
CCACCAGAGGAAAAGGATGAAGAGTTCCCTGAGCAGAAGGCCGGGGAGGTGATTAACCAGCCAATGATGA
TGGCTGCCAGACAGCTCCATGATGAAGCTCGCAAATGGTCCAGCAAGGGCAATGACATCATTGCAGCAGC
CAAGCGCATGGCTCTGCTGATGGCTGAGATGTCTCGGCTGGTAAGAGGGGGCAGTGGTACCAAGCGGGCA
CTCATTCAGTGTGCCAAGGACATCGCCAAGGCCTCAGATGAGGTGACTCGGTTGGCCAAGGAGGTTGCCA
AGCAGTGCACAGATAAACGGATTAGAACCAACCTCTTACAGGTATGTGAGCGAATCCCAACCATAAGCAC
CCAGCTCAAAATCCTGTCCACAGTGAAGGCCACCATGCTGGGCCGGACCAACATCAGTGATGAGGAGTCT
GAGCAGGCCACAGAGATGCTGGTTCACAATGCCCAGAACCTCATGCAGTCTGTGAAGGAGACTGTGCGGG
AAGCTGAAGCTGCTTCAATCAAAATTCGAACAGATGCTGGATTTACACTGCGCTGGGTTAGAAAGACTCC
CTGGTACCAGTAGGCGGCCGCGACTCTAGATCATAATCAGCCATACCAC
