>Addgene plasmid #54961 | mApple-Vinculin-23 | addgene partial sequence | sequence record 127345 | mCherry-F2 5'-tggcatggacgagctgtac-3'
AGCTTCGAATTCGGGAAACTCGAGAACAAAGCTTGAAAACGGCCGCATGCCAGTGTTTCATACGCGCACG
ATCGAGAGCATCCTGGAGCCGGTGGCACAGCAGATCTCCCACCTGGTGATAATGCACGAGGAGGGCGAGG
TGGACGGCAAAGCCATTCCTGACCTCACCGCGCCCGTGGCCGCCGTGCAGGCGGCCGTCAGCAACCTCGT
CCGGGTTGGAAAAGAGACTGTTCAAACCACTGAGGATCAGATTTTGAAGAGAGATATGCCACCAGCATTT
ATTAAGGTTGAGAATGCTTGCACCAAGCTTGTCCAGGCAGCTCAGATGCTTCAGTCAGACCCTTACTCAG
TGCCTGCTCGAGATTATCTAATTGATGGGTCAAGGGGCATCCTCTCTGGAACATCAGACCTGCTCCTTAC
CTTCGATGAGGCTGAGGTCCGTAAAATTATTAGAGTTTGCAAAGGAATTTTGGAATATCTTACAGTGGCA
GAGGTGGTGGAGACTATGGAAGATTTGGTCACTTACACAAAGAATCTTGGGCCAGGAATGACTAAGATGG
CCAAGATGATTGACGAGAGACAGCAGGAGCTCACTCACCAGGAGCACCGAGTGATGTTGGTGAACTCGAT
GAACACCGTGAAAGAGTTGCTGCCAGTTCTCATTTCAGCTATGAAGATTTTTGTAACAACTAAAAACTCA
AAAAACCAAGGCATAGAGGAAGCTTTAAAAAATCGCAATTTTACTCTAGAAAAAA
