[The description below was written by a language model from this plasmid's Addgene catalogue record.]
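Description:
mApple-Vinculin-23 is a mammalian expression plasmid that produces human vinculin (VCL) fused to the red-orange fluorescent protein mApple. It is built on an mApple fusion-vector backbone of about 4.75 kb (excluding the insert). The plasmid is maintained at high copy number in E. coli under kanamycin selection. It also carries a neomycin resistance marker, so transfected mammalian cells can be selected with G418. No feature table accompanies the record, so the origin of replication and the exact arrangement of the resistance cassette are not stated. The use of an SV40 polyA reverse sequencing primer suggests that an SV40 polyadenylation signal lies downstream of the fusion.

Expression is driven by the CMV promoter, a strong constitutive promoter in most mammalian cell lines. mApple is supplied by the backbone and sits at the N terminus of vinculin, giving an mApple-vinculin fusion. The vinculin coding sequence corresponds to the human reference transcript but carries a V234L substitution, and the record does not comment on its significance. The "23" in the name may refer to the linker between the two proteins, but the record does not explain it, and the cloning method is listed as unknown.

Vinculin is a cytoskeletal adaptor protein that links integrin-based adhesion complexes to actin filaments, so the fusion serves as a marker for focal adhesions, which is the localization given in the record. With excitation at 568 nm and emission at 592 nm, it suits fluorescence imaging of focal adhesions in the red channel. The associated publication studied how the vinculin-actin interaction couples actin retrograde flow to focal adhesions.
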