Addgene plasmid #54961: mApple-Vinculin-23
Purpose: Localization: Focal Adhesions, Excitation: 568, Emission: 592
Depositing lab: Michael Davidson. Publication: Vinculin-actin interaction couples actin retrograde flow to focal adhesions, but is dispensable for focal adhesion growth. Thievessen I, Thompson PM, Berlemont S, Plevock KM, Plotnikov SV, Zemljic-Harpf A, Ross RS, Davidson MW, Danuser G, Campbell SL, Waterman CM. J Cell Biol. 2013 Jul 8;202(1):163-77. doi: 10.1083/jcb.201303129. PubMed 23836933.
Backbone
  Vector backbone: mApple
  Backbone size w/o insert (bp): 4750
  Vector type: Mammalian Expression
  Selectable markers: Neomycin (select with G418)
Growth in bacteria
  Bacterial resistance: Kanamycin, 50 μg/mL
  Growth temperature: 37°C
  Growth strain: DH5alpha
  Copy number: High Copy
Gene/Insert
  Gene/Insert name: Vinculin (alt name: NM_003373.3)
  Species: H. sapiens (human)
  Mutation: V234L in Vinculin.
  Entrez Gene: VCL (a.k.a. CMD1W, CMH15, HEL114, MV, MVCL, VINC)
  Promoter: CMV
  Tag / fusion protein: mApple (N terminal on backbone)
  Cloning method: Unknown
  Sequencing primers: 5′ CMV-F; 3′ SV40pA-R
Terms and licenses: Academic/Nonprofit Terms; Industry Terms: Not Available to Industry
Depositor comments: . Excitation = 568; Emission = 592
How to cite: mApple-Vinculin-23 was a gift from Michael Davidson (Addgene plasmid # 54961 ; http://n2t.net/addgene:54961 ; RRID:Addgene_54961)
